Addgene plasmid #218904: pEN-X-hPGK-PuroR-Z
Purpose: golden gate cloning
Depositing lab: Sven Eyckerman. Depositing organization: Vlaams Instituut voor Biotechnologie (VIB, vzw). Publication: Leveraging a self-cleaving peptide for tailored control in proximity labeling proteomics. Delhaye L, Moschonas GD, Fijalkowska D, Verhee A, De Sutter D, Van de Steene T, De Meyer M, Grzesik H, Van Moortel L, De Bosscher K, Jacobs T, Eyckerman S. Cell Rep Methods. 2024 Jul 15;4(7):100818. doi: 10.1016/j.crmeth.2024.100818. Epub 2024 Jul 9. PubMed 38986614.
Backbone
  Vector backbone: pTwist Kan High Copy
  Backbone manufacturer: Twist Biosciences
  Vector type: Mammalian Expression
Growth in bacteria
  Bacterial resistance: Kanamycin, 50 μg/mL
  Growth temperature: 37°C
  Growth strain: DH5alpha
  Copy number: High Copy
Gene/Insert
  Gene/Insert name: hPGK-PuroR
  Species: Other
  Mutation: 246T>A and 398T>C
  Cloning method: Golden Gate
  Sequencing primers: 5′ Unknown
Terms and licenses: Academic/Nonprofit Terms; Industry Terms: Not Available to Industry
Depositor comments: Please visit https://doi.org/10.1101/2023.11.03.565112 for bioRxiv preprint.
How to cite: pEN-X-hPGK-PuroR-Z was a gift from Sven Eyckerman (Addgene plasmid # 218904 ; http://n2t.net/addgene:218904 ; RRID:Addgene_218904)
