[The description below was written by a language model from this plasmid's Addgene catalogue record and pLannotate feature annotations shown in this document.]
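Description:
pEN-X-hPGK-PuroR-Z is a small (about 3.4 kb) Golden Gate entry plasmid built on the commercial pTwist Kan High Copy backbone. It is propagated in E. coli through a high-copy ColE1/pUC-type origin of replication and selected with kanamycin via an aph(3')-Ia aminoglycoside phosphotransferase gene. The remaining backbone annotations are minor remnants: a short lacZα fragment, a piece of a pBluescript-style multiple cloning site and an rrnB T1 transcription terminator, which helps insulate the insert region from bacterial read-through transcription.

The payload is a mammalian selection cassette in which the human phosphoglycerate kinase 1 (hPGK) promoter, a moderate-strength constitutive promoter, drives the puromycin N-acetyltransferase gene (pac, from Streptomyces), conferring puromycin resistance on mammalian cells. The record lists two nucleotide changes in the insert (246T>A and 398T>C); their rationale is not stated, although substitutions of this kind are often introduced to remove internal type IIS restriction sites for Golden Gate compatibility. This may also explain why the annotation tool scores PuroR as a fragment rather than a perfect full-length match. No polyadenylation signal is annotated downstream of the coding sequence, so this may be supplied by another module or the destination vector.

The stated purpose is Golden Gate cloning. The "pEN" prefix and the "X" and "Z" in the name suggest an entry module with defined flanking overhang positions, but the record does not specify the enzyme or overhangs. The module would be combined with other parts to add puromycin selection to assembled mammalian expression constructs, in the context of a proximity labeling proteomics toolkit.
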