Features (pLannotate 1.2.2; 7 found; start..end, strand, type, name):
     23..66      -  CDS            lacZα (fragment): LacZα fragment of β-galactosidase; lacZ fragment
    146..656     +  promoter       hPGK promoter: human phosphoglycerate kinase 1 promoter
    667..1266    +  CDS            PuroR (fragment): puromycin N-acetyltransferase; pac from Streptomyces; confers resistance to puromycin
   1562..2150    -  rep_origin     ori: high-copy-number ColE1/pMB1/pBR322/pUC origin of replication
   2286..3101    -  CDS            KanR: aminoglycoside phosphotransferase; aph(3')-Ia; confers resistance to kanamycin in bacteria or G418 (Geneticin®) in eukaryotes
   3217..3239    +  misc_feature   MCS (fragment): pBluescript multiple cloning site
   3239..3285    +  terminator     rrnB T1 terminator: transcription terminator T1 from the E. coli rrnB gene
>Addgene plasmid #218904 | pEN-X-hPGK-PuroR-Z | addgene full sequence | sequence record 435071 | Addgene NGS Result
AATAACTGTGATCCACCACAAGCGCCAGGGTTTTCCCAGTCACGACGTTGTAAAACGACGGCCAGTCATG
CATAATCCGCACGCATCTGGAATAAGGAAGTGCCATTCCGCCTGACCTGAAGACGTGTGACGTCTCCGCA
AACCTGGGGTTGGGGTTGCGCCTTTTCCAAGGCAGCCCTGGGTTTGCGCAGGGACGCGGCTGCTCTGGGC
GTGGTTCCGGGAAACGCAGCGGCGCCGACCCTGGGACTCGCACATTCTTCACGTCCGTTCGCAGCGTCAC
CCGGATCTTCGCCGCTACCCTTGTGGGCCCCCCGGCGACGCTTCCTGCTCCGCCCCTAAGTCGGGAAGGT
TCCTTGCGGTTCGCGGCGTGCCGGACGTGACAAACGGAAGCCGCACGCCTCACTAGTACCCTCGCAGACG
GACAGCGCCAGGGAGCAATGGCAGCGCGCCGACCGCGATGGGCTGTGGCCAATAGCGGCTGCTCAGCAGG
GCGCGCCGAGAGCAGCGGCCGGGAAGGGGCGGTGCGGGAGGCGGGGTGTGGGGCGGTAGTGTGGGCCCTG
TTCCTGCCCGCGCGGTGTTCCGCATTCTGCAAGCCTCCGGAGCGCACGTCGGCAGTCGGCTCCCTCGTTG
ACCGAATCACCGACCTCTCTCCCCAGAACAGCCACCATGACCGAGTACAAGCCCACGGTGCGCCTCGCCA
CCCGCGACGACGTCCCCAGGGCCGTACGCACCCTCGCCGCCGCGTTCGCCGACTACCCCGCCACGCGCCA
CACCGTCGATCCGGACCGCCACATCGAGCGGGTCACCGAGCTGCAAGAACTCTTCCTCACGCGCGTCGGG
CTCGACATCGGCAAGGTGTGGGTCGCGGACGACGGCGCCGCGGTGGCGGTCTGGACCACGCCGGAGAGCG
TCGAAGCGGGGGCGGTGTTCGCCGAGATCGGCCCGCGCATGGCCGAGTTGAGCGGTTCCCGGCTGGCCGC
GCAGCAACAGATGGAAGGCCTCCTGGCGCCGCACCGGCCCAAGGAGCCCGCGTGGTTCCTGGCCACCGTC
GGCGTTTCGCCCGACCACCAGGGCAAGGGTCTGGGCAGCGCCGTCGTGCTCCCCGGAGTGGAGGCGGCCG
AGCGCGCCGGGGTGCCCGCCTTCCTGGAAACCTCCGCGCCCCGCAACCTCCCCTTCTACGAGCGGCTCGG
CTTCACCGTCACCGCCGACGTCGAGGTGCCCGAAGGACCGCGCACCTGGTGCATGACCCGCAAGCCCGGT
GCCTGAGGCTCTAAGGTTAAGTCGCCCTCGGTATCAGATGAGACGCGTATAGTCTTCAGGCTAGGTGGAG
GCTCAGTGATGATAAGTCTGCGATGGTGGATGCATGTGTCATGGTCATAGCTGTTTCCTGTGTGAAATTG
TTATCCGCTCAGAGGGCACAATCCTATTCCGCGCTATCCGACAATCTCCAAGACATTAGGTGGAGTTCAG
TTCGGCGTATGGCATATGTCGCTGGAAAGAACATGTGAGCAAAAGGCCAGCAAAAGGCCAGGAACCGTAA
AAAGGCCGCGTTGCTGGCGTTTTTCCATAGGCTCCGCCCCCCTGACGAGCATCACAAAAATCGACGCTCA
AGTCAGAGGTGGCGAAACCCGACAGGACTATAAAGATACCAGGCGTTTCCCCCTGGAAGCTCCCTCGTGC
GCTCTCCTGTTCCGACCCTGCCGCTTACCGGATACCTGTCCGCCTTTCTCCCTTCGGGAAGCGTGGCGCT
TTCTCATAGCTCACGCTGTAGGTATCTCAGTTCGGTGTAGGTCGTTCGCTCCAAGCTGGGCTGTGTGCAC
GAACCCCCCGTTCAGCCCGACCGCTGCGCCTTATCCGGTAACTATCGTCTTGAGTCCAACCCGGTAAGAC
ACGACTTATCGCCACTGGCAGCAGCCACTGGTAACAGGATTAGCAGAGCGAGGTATGTAGGCGGTGCTAC
AGAGTTCTTGAAGTGGTGGCCTAACTACGGCTACACTAGAAGAACAGTATTTGGTATCTGCGCTCTGCTG
AAGCCAGTTACCTTCGGAAAAAGAGTTGGTAGCTCTTGATCCGGCAAACAAACCACCGCTGGTAGCGGTG
GTTTTTTTGTTTGCAAGCAGCAGATTACGCGCAGAAAAAAAGGATCTCAAGAAGATCCTTTGATCTTTTC
TACGGGGTCTGACGCTCTATTCAACAAAGCCGCCGTCCCGTCAAGTCAGCGTAAATGGGTAGGGGGCTTC
AAATCGTCCGCTCTGCCAGTGTTACAACCAATTAACAAATTCTGATTAGAAAAACTCATCGAGCATCAAA
TGAAACTGCAATTTATTCATATCAGGATTATCAATACCATATTTTTGAAAAAGCCGTTTCTGTAATGAAG
GAGAAAACTCACCGAGGCAGTTCCATAGGATGGCAAGATCCTGGTATCGGTCTGCGATTCCGACTCGTCC
AACATCAATACAACCTATTAATTTCCCCTCGTCAAAAATAAGGTTATCAAGTGAGAAATCACCATGAGTG
ACGACTGAATCCGGTGAGAATGGCAAAAGCTTATGCATTTCTTTCCAGACTTGTTCAACAGGCCAGCCAT
TACGCTCGTCATCAAAATCACTCGCATCAACCAAACCGTTATTCATTCGTGATTGCGCCTGAGCCAGACG
AAATACGCGATCGCTGTTAAAAGGACAATTACAAACAGGAATCGAATGCAACCGGCGCAGGAACACTGCC
AGCGCATCAACAATATTTTCACCTGAATCAGGATATTCTTCTAATACCTGGAATGCTGTTTTCCCGGGGA
TCGCAGTGGTGAGTAACCATGCATCATCAGGAGTACGGATAAAATGCTTGATGGTCGGAAGAGGCATAAA
TTCCGTCAGCCAGTTTAGTCTGACCATCTCATCTGTAACATCATTGGCAACGCTACCTTTGCCATGTTTC
AGAAACAACTCTGGCGCATCGGGCTTCCCATACAATCGATAGATTGTCGCACCTGATTGCCCGACATTAT
CGCGAGCCCATTTATACCCATATAAATCAGCATCCATGTTGGAATTTAATCGCGGCCTCGAGCAAGACGT
TTCCCGTTGAATATGGCTCATAACACCCCTTGTATTACTGTTTATGTAAGCAGACAGTTTTATTGTTCAT
GATGATATATTTTTATCTTGTGCAATGTAACATCAGAGATTTTGAGACACAACGTGGCTTTCCCCCGCCG
CTCTAGAACTAGTGGATCCAAATAAAACGAAAGGCTCAGTCGAAAGACTGGGCCTTTCGTTTTATCTGTT
GTTTGTCGCATTATAGCAGACGTCCAGGTTGGGATACCTGAAACAAAACCCATCGTACGGCCAAGGAAGT
CTCC
